>Addgene plasmid #167682 | pRU320 | addgene full sequence | sequence record 331097 | Addgene NGS Result
AGTACTTTGATCCAACCCCTCCGCTGCTATAGTGCAGTCGGCTTCTGACGTTCAGTGCAGCCGTCTTCTG
AAAACGACATGTCGCACAAGTCCTAAGTTACGCGACAGGCTGCCGCCCTGCCCTTTTCCTGGCGTTTTCT
TGTCGCGTGTTTTAGTCGCATAAAGTAGAATACTTGCGACTAGAACCGGAGACATTACGCCATGAACAAG
AGCGCCGCCGCTGGCCTGCTGGGCTATGCCCGCGTCAGCACCGACGACCAGGACTTGACCAACCAACGGG
CCGAACTGCACGCGGCCGGCTGCACCAAGCTGTTTTCCGAGAAGATCACCGGCACCAGGCGCGACCGCCC
GGAGCTGGCCAGGATGCTTGACCACCTACGCCCTGGCGACGTTGTGACAGTGACCAGGCTAGACCGCCTG
GCCCGCAGCACCCGCGACCTACTGGACATTGCCGAGCGCATCCAGGAGGCCGGCGCGGGCCTGCGTAGCC
TGGCAGAGCCGTGGGCCGACACCACCACGCCGGCCGGCCGCATGGTGTTGACCGTGTTCGCCGGCATTGC
CGAGTTCGAGCGTTCCCTAATCATCGACCGCACCCGGAGCGGGCGCGAGGCCGCCAAGGCCCGAGGCGTG
AAGTTTGGCCCCCGCCCTACCCTCACCCCGGCACAGATCGCGCACGCCCGCGAGCTGATCGACCAGGAAG
GCCGCACCGTGAAAGAGGCGGCTGCACTGCTTGGCGTGCATCGCTCGACCCTGTACCGCGCACTTGAGCG
CAGCGAGGAAGTGACGCCCACCGAGGCCAGGCGGCGCGGTGCCTTCCGTGAGGACGCATTGACCGAGGCC
GACGCCCTGGCGGCCGCCGAGAATGAACGCCAAGAGGAACAAGCATGAAACCGCACCAGGACGGCCAGGA
CGAACCGTTTTTCATTACCGAAGAGATCGAGGCGGAGATGATCGCGGCCGGGTACGTGTTCGAGCCGCCC
GCGCACGTCTCAACCGTGCGGCTGCATGAAATCCTGGCCGGTTTGTCTGATGCCAAGCTGGCGGCCTGGC
CGGCCAGCTTGGCCGCTGAAGAAACCGAGCGCCGCCGTCTAAAAAGGTGATGTGTATTTGAGTAAAACAG
CTTGCGTCATGCGGTCGCTGCGTATATGATGCGATGAGTAAATAAACAAATACGCAAGGGGAACGCATGA
AGGTTATCGCTGTACTTAACCAGAAAGGCGGGTCAGGCAAGACGACCATCGCAACCCATCTAGCCCGCGC
CCTGCAACTCGCCGGGGCCGATGTTCTGTTAGTCGATTCCGATCCCCAGGGCAGTGCCCGCGATTGGGCG
GCCGTGCGGGAAGATCAACCGCTAACCGTTGTCGGCATCGACCGCCCGACGATTGACCGCGACGTGAAGG
CCATCGGCCGGCGCGACTTCGTAGTGATCGACGGAGCGCCCCAGGCGGCGGACTTGGCTGTGTCCGCGAT
CAAGGCAGCCGACTTCGTGCTGATTCCGGTGCAGCCAAGCCCTTACGACATATGGGCCACCGCCGACCTG
GTGGAGCTGGTTAAGCAGCGCATTGAGGTCACGGATGGAAGGCTACAAGCGGCCTTTGTCGTGTCGCGGG
CGATCAAAGGCACGCGCATCGGCGGTGAGGTTGCCGAGGCGCTGGCCGGGTACGAGCTGCCCATTCTTGA
GTCCCGTATCACGCAGCGCGTGAGCTACCCAGGCACTGCCGCCGCCGGCACAACCGTTCTTGAATCAGAA
CCCGAGGGCGACGCTGCCCGCGAGGTCCAGGCGCTGGCCGCTGAAATTAAATCAAAACTCATTTGAGTTA
ATGAGGTAAAGAGAAAATGAGCAAAAGCACAAACACGCTAAGTGCCGGCCGTCCGAGCGCACGCAGCAGC
AAGGCTGCAACGTTGGCCAGCCTGGCAGACACGCCAGCCATGAAGCGGGTCAACTTTCAGTTGCCGGCGG
AGGATCACACCAAGCTGAAGATGTACGCGGTACGCCAAGGCAAGACCATTACCGAGCTGCTATCTGAATA
CATCGCGCAGCTACCAGAGTAAATGAGCAAATGAATAAATGAGTAGATGAATTTTAGCGGCTAAAGGAGG
CGGCATGGAAAATCAAGAACAACCAGGCACCGACGCCGTGGAATGCCCCATGTGTGGAGGAACGGGCGGT
TGGCCAGGCGTAAGCGGCTGGGTTGTCTGCCGGCCCTGCAATGGCACTGGAACCCCCAAGCCCGAGGAAT
CGGCGTGAGCGGTCGCAAACCATCCGGCCCGGTACAAATCGGCGCGGCGCTGGGTGATGACCTGGTGGAG
AAGTTGAAGGCCGCGCAGGCCGCCCAGCGGCAACGCATCGAGGCAGAAGCACGCCCCGGTGAATCGTGGC
AAGCGGCCGCTGATCGAATCCGCAAAGAATCCCGGCAACCGCCGGCAGCCGGTGCGCCGTCGATTAGGAA
GCCGCCCAAGGGCGACGAGCAACCAGATTTTTTCGTTCCGATGCTCTATGACGTGGGCACCCGCGATAGT
CGCAGCATCATGGACGTGGCCGTTTTCCGTCTGTCGAAGCGTGACCGACGAGCTGGCGAGGTGATCCGCT
ACGAGCTTCCAGACGGGCACGTAGAGGTTTCCGCAGGGCCGGCCGGCATGGCCAGTGTGTGGGATTACGA
CCTGGTACTGATGGCGGTTTCCCATCTAACCGAATCCATGAACCGATACCGGGAAGGGAAGGGAGACAAG
CCCGGCCGCGTGTTCCGTCCACACGTTGCGGACGTACTCAAGTTCTGCCGGCGAGCCGATGGCGGAAAGC
AGAAAGACGACCTGGTAGAAACCTGCATTCGGTTAAACACCACGCACGTTGCCATGCAGCGTACGAAGAA
GGCCAAGAACGGCCGCCTGGTGACGGTATCCGAGGGTGAAGCCTTGATTAGCCGCTACAAGATCGTAAAG
AGCGAAACCGGGCGGCCGGAGTACATCGAGATCGAGCTAGCTGATTGGATGTACCGCGAGATCACAGAAG
GCAAGAACCCGGACGTGCTGACGGTTCACCCCGATTACTTTTTGATCGATCCCGGCATCGGCCGTTTTCT
CTACCGCCTGGCACGCCGCGCCGCAGGCAAGGCAGAAGCCAGATGGTTGTTCAAGACGATCTACGAACGC
AGTGGCAGCGCCGGAGAGTTCAAGAAGTTCTGTTTCACCGTGCGCAAGCTGATCGGGTCAAATGACCTGC
CGGAGTACGATTTGAAGGAGGAGGCGGGGCAGGCTGGCCCGATCCTAGTCATGCGCTACCGCAACCTGAT
CGAGGGCGAAGCATCCGCCGGTTCCTAATGTACGGAGCAGATGCTAGGGCAAATTGCCCTAGCAGGGGAA
AAAGGTCGAAAAGGTCTCTTTCCTGTGGATAGCACGTACATTGGGAACCCAAAGCCGTACATTGGGAACC
GGAACCCGTACATTGGGAACCCAAAGCCGTACATTGGGAACCGGTCACACATGTAAGTGACTGATATAAA
AGAGAAAAAAGGCGATTTTTCCGCCTAAAACTCTTTAAAACTTATTAAAACTCTTAAAACCCGCCTGGCC
TGTGCATAACTGTCTGGCCAGCGCACAGCCGAAGAGCTGCAAAAAGCGCCTACCCTTCGGTCGCTGCGCT
CCCTACGCCCCGCCGCTTCGCGTCGGCCTATCGCGGCCGCTGGCCGCTCAAAAATGGCTGGCCTACGGCC
AGGCAATCTACCAGGGCGCGGACAAGCCGCGCCGTCGCCACTCGACCGCCGGCGCCCACATCAAGGCACC
CTGCCTCGCGCGTTTCGGTGATGACGGTGAAAACCTCTGACACATGCAGCTCCCGGAGACGGTCACAGCT
TGTCTGTAAGCGGATGCCGGGAGCAGACAAGCCCGTCAGGGCGCGTCAGCGGGTGTTGGCGGGTGTCGGG
GCGCAGCCATGACCCAGTCACGTAGCGATAGCGGAGTGTATACTGGCTTAACTATGCGGCATCAGAGCAG
ATTGTACTGAGAGTGCACCATATGCGGTGTGAAATACCGCACAGATGCGTAAGGAGAAAATACCGCATCA
GGCGCTCTTCCGCTTCCTCGCTCACTGACTCGCTGCGCTCGGTCGTTCGGCTGCGGCGAGCGGTATCAGC
TCACTCAAAGGCGGTAATACGGTTATCCACAGAATCAGGGGATAACGCAGGAAAGAACATGTGAGCAAAA
GGCCAGCAAAAGGCCAGGAACCGTAAAAAGGCCGCGTTGCTGGCGTTTTTCCATAGGCTCCGCCCCCCTG
ACGAGCATCACAAAAATCGACGCTCAAGTCAGAGGTGGCGAAACCCGACAGGACTATAAAGATACCAGGC
GTTTCCCCCTGGAAGCTCCCTCGTGCGCTCTCCTGTTCCGACCCTGCCGCTTACCGGATACCTGTCCGCC
TTTCTCCCTTCGGGAAGCGTGGCGCTTTCTCATAGCTCACGCTGTAGGTATCTCAGTTCGGTGTAGGTCG
TTCGCTCCAAGCTGGGCTGTGTGCACGAACCCCCCGTTCAGCCCGACCGCTGCGCCTTATCCGGTAACTA
TCGTCTTGAGTCCAACCCGGTAAGACACGACTTATCGCCACTGGCAGCAGCCACTGGTAACAGGATTAGC
AGAGCGAGGTATGTAGGCGGTGCTACAGAGTTCTTGAAGTGGTGGCCTAACTACGGCTACACTAGAAGGA
CAGTATTTGGTATCTGCGCTCTGCTGAAGCCAGTTACCTTCGGAAAAAGAGTTGGTAGCTCTTGATCCGG
CAAACAAACCACCGCTGGTAGCGGTGGTTTTTTTGTTTGCAAGCAGCAGATTACGCGCAGAAAAAAAGGA
TCTCAAGAAGATCCTTTGATCTTTTCTACGGGGTCTGACGCTCAGTGGAACGAAAACTCACGTTAAGGGA
TTTTGGTCATGCATGATATATCTCCCAATTTGTGTAGGGCTTATTATGCACGCTTAAAAATAATAAAAGC
AGACTTGACCTGATAGTTTGGCTGTGAGCAATTATGTGCTTAGTGCATCTAACGCTTGAGTTAAGCCGCG
CCGCGAAGCGGCGTCGGCTTGAACGAATTTCTAGCTAGACATTATTTGCCGACTACCTTGGTGATCTCGC
CTTTCACGTAGTGGACAAATTCTTCCAACTGATCTGCGCGCGAGGCCAAGCGATCTTCTTCTTGTCCAAG
ATAAGCCTGTCTAGCTTCAAGTATGACGGGCTGATACTGGGCCGGCAGGCGCTCCATTGCCCAGTCGGCA
GCGACATCCTTCGGCGCGATTTTGCCGGTTACTGCGCTGTACCAAATGCGGGACAACGTAAGCACTACAT
TTCGCTCATCGCCAGCCCAGTCGGGCGGCGAGTTCCATAGCGTTAAGGTTTCATTTAGCGCCTCAAATAG
ATCCTGTTCAGGAACCGGATCAAAGAGTTCCTCCGCCGCTGGACCTACCAAGGCAACGCTATGTTCTCTT
GCTTTTGTCAGCAAGATAGCCAGATCAATGTCGATCGTGGCTGGCTCGAAGATACCTGCAAGAATGTCAT
TGCGCTGCCATTCTCCAAATTGCAGTTCGCGCTTAGCTGGATAACGCCACGGAATGATGTCGTCGTGCAC
AACAATGGTGACTTCTACAGCGCGGAGAATCTCGCTCTCTCCAGGGGAAGCCGAAGTTTCCAAAAGGTCG
TTGATCAAAGCTCGCCGCGTTGTTTCATCAAGCCTTACGGTCACCGTAACCAGCAAATCAATATCACTGT
GTGGCTTCAGGCCGCCATCCACTGCGGAGCCGTACAAATGTACGGCCAGCAACGTCGGTTCGAGATGGCG
CTCGATGACGCCAACTACCTCTGATAGTTGAGTCGATACTTCGGCGATCACCGCTTCCCCCATGATGTTT
AACTTTGTTTTAGGGCGACTGCCCTGCTGCGTAACATCGTTGCTGCTCCATAACATCAAACATCGACCCA
CGGCGTAACGCGCTTGCTGCTTGGATGCCCGAGGCATAGACTGTACCCCAAAAAAACAGTCATAACAAGC
CATGAAAACCGCCACTGCGCCGTTACCACCGCTGCGTTCGGTCAAGGTTCTGGACCAGTTGCGTGAGCGC
ATACGCTACTTGCATTACAGCTTACGAACCGAACAGGCTTATGTCCACTGGGTTCGTGCCCGAATTGATC
ACAGGCAGCAACGCTCTGTCATCGTTACAATCAACATGCTACCCTCCGCGAGATCATCCGTGTTTCAAAC
CCGGCAGCTTAGTTGCCGTTCTTCCGAATAGCATCGGTAACATGAGCAAAGTCTGCCGCCTTACAACGGC
TCTCCCGCTGACGCCGTCCCGGACTGATGGGCTGCCTGTATCGAGTGGTGATTTTGTGCCGAGCTGCCGG
TCGGGGAGCTGTTGGCTGGCTGGTGGCAGGATATATTGTGGTGTAAACAAATTGACGCTTAGACAACTTA
ATAACACATTGCGGACGTTTTTAATGTACTGAATTAACGCCGAATTGCTCTAGCCAATACGCAAACCGCC
TCTCCCCGCGCGTTGGCCGATTCATTAATGCAGCTGGCACGACAGGTTTCCCGACTGGAAAGCGGGCAGT
GAGCGCAACGCAATTAATGTGAGTTAGCTCACTCATTAGGCACCCCAGGCTTTACACTTTATGCTTCCGG
CTCGTATGTTGTGTGGAATTGTGAGCGGATAACAATTTCACACAGGAAACAGCTATGACATGATTACGAA
TTCAAAAATTACGGATATGAATATAGGCATATCCGTATCCGAATTATCCGTTTGACAGCTAGCAACGATT
GTACAATTGCTTCTTTAAAAAAGGAAGAAAGAAAGAAAGAAAAGAATCAACATCAGCGTTAACAAACGGC
CCCGTTACGGCCCAAACGGTCATATAGAGTAACGGCGTTAAGCGTTGAAAGACTCCTATCGAAATACGTA
ACCGCAAACGTGTCATAGTCAGATCCCCTCTTCCTTCACCGCCTCAAACACAAAAATAATCTTCTACAGC
CTATATATACAACCCCCCCTTCTATCTCTCCTTTCTCACAATTCATCATCTTTCTTTCTCTACCCCCAAT
TTTAAGAAATCCTCTCTTCTCCTCTTCATTTTCAAGGTAAATCTCTCTCTCTCTCTCTCTCTCTGTTATT
CCTTGTTTTAATTAGGTATGTATTATTGCTAGTTTGTTAATCTGCTTATCTTATGTATGCCTTATGTGAA
TATCTTTATCTTGTTCATCTCATCCGTTTAGAAGCTATAAATTTGTTGATTTGACTGTGTATCTACACGT
GGTTATGTTTATATCTAATCAGATATGAATTTCTTCATATTGTTGCGTTTGTGTGTACCAATCCGAAATC
GTTGATTTTTTTCATTTAATCGTGTAGCTAATTGTACGTATACATATGGATCTACGTATCAATTGTTCAT
CTGTTTGTGTTTGTATGTATACAGATCTGAAAACATCACTTCTCTCATCTGATTGTGTTGTTACATACAT
AGATATAGATCTGTTATATCATTTTTTTTATTAATTGTGTATATATATATGTGCATAGATCTGGATTACA
TGATTGTGATTATTTACATGATTTTGTTATTTACGTATGTATATATGTAGATCTGGACTTTTTGGAGTTG
TTGACTTGATTGTATTTGTGTGTGTATATGTGTGTTCTGATCTTGATATGTTATGTATGTGCAGCGAATT
CGGCGCGCCTGTGCAGCGAATTCGGCGCGCCATGAAGAGGAACTACATCCTCGGACTCGATATCGGAATC
ACCTCTGTGGGATACGGAATCATCGATTACGAGACTAGGGATGTGATCGATGCTGGTGTGAGACTCTTCA
AAGAGGCTAACGTTGAGAACAACGAGGGAAGAAGGTCTAAGAGGGGAGCTAGAAGGCTCAAGAGAAGAAG
AAGGCACAGAATCCAGAGGGTGAAGAAGCTCCTCTTCGATTACAACCTCCTCACCGATCACTCTGAGCTT
TCTGGAATCAACCCTTACGAGGCAAGAGTGAAGGGACTCTCTCAGAAGTTGTCTGAGGAAGAGTTCTCTG
CTGCTTTGCTCCACCTTGCTAAGAGAAGGGGTGTGCATAACGTGAACGAGGTGGAAGAGGATACCGGAAA
CGAGCTTTCTACCAAAGAGCAGATCTCTAGGAACTCTAAGGCTCTCGAAGAGAAGTACGTGGCAGAGCTT
CAGCTTGAGAGACTCAAGAAAGATGGTGAGGTGAGGGGATCTATCAACAGGTTCAAGACCTCTGATTACG
TGAAAGAAGCTAAGCAGCTCCTCAAGGTGCAGAAGGCTTACCATCAGCTCGATCAGTCTTTCATCGATAC
CTACATCGATCTTCTCGAGACTAGAAGGACCTACTACGAGGGACCTGGTGAAGGATCTCCATTCGGATGG
AAGGATATCAAAGAATGGTACGAGATGCTCATGGGACACTGCACTTACTTCCCTGAAGAACTCAGATCTG
TGAAGTACGCTTACAACGCTGATCTCTACAACGCTCTTAACGATCTCAACAACCTCGTGATCACCAGGGA
TGAGAACGAGAAGCTTGAGTACTACGAGAAGTTCCAGATCATCGAGAACGTGTTCAAGCAAAAGAAGAAG
CCTACCCTCAAGCAGATCGCTAAAGAGATCCTTGTTAACGAGGAAGATATCAAGGGATACAGGGTGACCT
CTACCGGAAAGCCTGAGTTCACTAACCTCAAGGTTTACCACGATATTAAGGATATTACCGCTAGAAAAGA
GATTATTGAGAACGCTGAGCTTCTCGATCAAATCGCTAAGATCCTTACCATCTACCAGTCATCTGAGGAT
ATCCAAGAGGAATTGACCAACCTCAACTCAGAGCTTACCCAAGAAGAGATCGAGCAGATCAGTAACTTGA
AGGGTTACACCGGAACCCACAACCTCTCACTCAAGGCTATCAACCTCATCCTCGATGAGCTTTGGCACAC
CAACGATAACCAGATCGCAATCTTCAACAGACTCAAGCTCGTGCCTAAGAAAGTGGATCTCTCTCAGCAG
AAAGAGATTCCTACCACCCTCGTGGATGATTTCATCCTCTCACCTGTTGTGAAGAGATCTTTCATCCAGT
CTATCAAGGTGATCAACGCTATTATCAAGAAATACGGACTCCCTAACGATATCATCATCGAGTTGGCTAG
GGAAAAGAACTCAAAGGATGCTCAAAAGATGATCAACGAGATGCAGAAGAGAAACAGGCAGACCAACGAG
AGGATCGAAGAGATCATCAGGACCACCGGAAAAGAGAACGCTAAGTACCTCATTGAGAAGATCAAGCTCC
ACGATATGCAAGAGGGAAAGTGCCTCTACTCTCTCGAGGCTATCCCTCTTGAGGATCTCCTTAACAACCC
TTTCAACTACGAAGTGGATCACATCATCCCTAGATCTGTGTCTTTCGATAACTCTTTCAACAACAAGGTG
CTCGTGAAGCAAGAGGAAAACTCTAAGAAGGGTAACAGGACCCCTTTCCAGTACCTCTCTTCATCTGATT
CTAAGATCTCATACGAGACTTTCAAGAAGCACATCCTCAACCTCGCTAAGGGAAAGGGTAGGATCTCTAA
GACAAAGAAAGAGTACCTTCTCGAGGAAAGGGATATCAACAGATTCTCTGTTCAGAAGGATTTCATCAAC
AGAAACCTTGTGGATACCAGGTACGCTACCAGGGGTCTTATGAACCTTCTCAGGTCTTACTTCAGGGTGA
ACAACCTTGATGTGAAGGTGAAGTCAATCAACGGTGGATTCACCTCATTCCTTAGAAGAAAATGGAAGTT
TAAGAAAGAGAGGAACAAGGGTTATAAGCACCACGCTGAGGATGCTCTCATTATCGCTAACGCAGATTTC
ATTTTCAAAGAGTGGAAGAAGTTGGATAAGGCTAAAAAGGTGATGGAAAACCAGATGTTCGAGGAAAAGC
AGGCTGAGTCTATGCCTGAGATCGAGACTGAGCAAGAGTACAAAGAAATCTTCATCACCCCTCACCAGAT
CAAGCACATCAAAGATTTCAAGGATTACAAGTACTCTCACAGAGTGGATAAGAAGCCAAACAGAGAGCTT
ATCAACGATACCCTCTACTCAACCAGAAAGGATGATAAGGGAAACACCCTCATCGTGAACAATCTCAACG
GACTCTACGATAAGGATAACGATAAGCTCAAGAAGCTCATTAACAAGTCTCCAGAGAAGTTGCTCATGTA
CCACCACGATCCTCAGACCTACCAAAAGCTCAAGCTCATCATGGAACAGTACGGTGATGAGAAGAACCCT
CTCTACAAGTATTACGAGGAAACCGGTAACTACCTCACCAAGTACTCAAAAAAGGATAATGGACCTGTGA
TCAAGAAGATTAAGTACTACGGAAACAAGCTCAACGCACACCTCGATATCACCGATGATTACCCTAACAG
TAGAAACAAGGTGGTGAAGCTTTCACTCAAGCCTTACAGGTTCGATGTGTACCTCGATAACGGTGTGTAC
AAGTTCGTGACCGTGAAGAACCTCGATGTTATCAAAAAAGAAAACTACTATGAGGTTAACTCTAAGTGCT
ACGAGGAAGCTAAGAAGTTGAAGAAGATCTCTAACCAGGCAGAGTTCATTGCTTCATTCTACAACAACGA
TCTTATCAAGATTAACGGTGAGCTTTACAGGGTTATCGGAGTGAACAACGATTTGCTCAACAGGATCGAG
GTGAACATGATTGATATCACCTACAGGGAATACCTCGAGAATATGAACGATAAGAGGCCTCCTAGAATCA
TCAAGACTATCGCTTCTAAGACCCAGAGTATCAAGAAGTACTCTACCGATATCCTCGGAAACCTCTACGA
GGTTAAGTCAAAGAAGCACCCTCAGATCATTAAGAAGGGATCAAGGGCTGATCCTAAGAAGAAGAGGAAG
GTTTGAGGCGCGCCGAGCTCCAGGCCTCCCAGCTTTCGTCCGTATCATCGGTTTCGACAACGTTCGTCAA
GTTCAATGCATCAGTTTCATTGCCCACACACCAGAATCCTACTAAGTTTGAGTATTATGGCATTGGAAAA
GCTGTTTTCTTCTATCATTTGTTCTGCTTGTAATTTACTGTGTTCTTTCAGTTTTTGTTTTCGGACATCA
AAATGCAAATGGATGGATAAGAGTTAATAAATGATATGGTCCTTTTGTTCATTCTCAAATTATTATTATC
TGTTGTTTTTACTTTAATGGGTTGAATTTAAGTAAGAAAGGAACTAACAGTGTGATATTAAGGTGCAATG
TTAGACATATAAAACAGTCTTTCACCTCTCTTTGGTTATGTCTTGAATTGGTTTGTTTCTTCACTTATCT
GTGTAATCAAGTTTACTATGAGTCTATGATCAAGTAATTATGCAATCAAGTTAAGTACAGTATAGGCTTG
AGCTCCCTAGGCCTGTTATCCCTAACAAGTTTGTACAAAAAAGCTGAACGAGAAACGTAAAATGATATAA
ATATCAATATATTAAATTAGATTTTGCATAAAAAACAGACTACATAATACTGTAAAACACAACATATCCA
GTCACTATGGCGGCCGCATTAGGCACCCCAGGCTTTACACTTTATGCTTCCGGCTCGTATAATGTGTGGA
TTTTGAGTTAGGATCCGTCGAGATTTTCAGGAGCTAAGGAAGCTAAAATGGAGAAAAAAATCACTGGATA
TACCACCGTTGATATATCCCAATGGCATCGTAAAGAACATTTTGAGGCATTTCAGTCAGTTGCTCAATGT
ACCTATAACCAGACCGTTCAGCTGGATATTACGGCCTTTTTAAAGACCGTAAAGAAAAATAAGCACAAGT
TTTATCCGGCCTTTATTCACATTCTTGCCCGCCTGATGAATGCTCATCCGGAATTCCGTATGGCAATGAA
AGACGGTGAGCTGGTGATATGGGATAGTGTTCACCCTTGTTACACCGTTTTCCATGAGCAAACTGAAACG
TTTTCATCGCTCTGGAGTGAATACCACGACGATTTCCGGCAGTTTCTACACATATATTCGCAAGATGTGG
CGTGTTACGGTGAAAACCTGGCCTATTTCCCTAAAGGGTTTATTGAGAATATGTTTTTCGTCTCAGCCAA
TCCCTGGGTGAGTTTCACCAGTTTTGATTTAAACGTGGCCAATATGGACAACTTCTTCGCCCCCGTTTTC
ACCATGGGCAAATATTATACGCAAGGCGACAAGGTGCTGATGCCGCTGGCGATTCAGGTTCATCATGCCG
TTTGTGATGGCTTCCATGTCGGCAGAATGCTTAATGAATTACAACAGTACTGCGATGAGTGGCAGGCGGG
GCGTAATCTAGAGGATCCGGCTTACTAAAAGCCAGATAACAGTATGCGTATTTGCGCGCTGATTTTTGCG
GTATAAGAATATATACTGATATGTATACCCGAAGTATGTCAAAAAGAGGTATGCTATGAAGCAGCGTATT
ACAGTGACAGTTGACAGCGACAGCTATCAGTTGCTCAAGGCATATATGATGTCAATATCTCCGGTCTGGT
AAGCACAACCATGCAGAATGAAGCCCGTCGTCTGCGTGCCGAACGCTGGAAAGCGGAAAATCAGGAAGGG
ATGGCTGAGGTCGCCCGGTTTATTGAAATGAACGGCTCTTTTGCTGACGAGAACAGGGGCTGGTGAAATG
CAGTTTAAGGTTTACACCTATAAAAGAGAGAGCCGTTATCGTCTGTTTGTGGATGTACAGAGTGATATTA
TTGACACGCCCGGGCGACGGATGGTGATCCCCCTGGCCAGTGCACGTCTGCTGTCAGATAAAGTCCCCCG
TGAACTTTACCCGGTGGTGCATATCGGGGATGAAAGCTGGCGCATGATGACCACCGATATGGCCAGTGTG
CCGGTCTCCGTTATCGGGGAAGAAGTGGCTGATCTCAGCCACCGCGAAAATGACATCAAAAACGCCATTA
ACCTGATGTTCTGGGGAATATAAATGTCAGGCTCCCTTATACACAGCCAGTCTGCAGGTCGACCATAGTG
ACTGGATATGTTGTGTTTTACAGTATTATGTAGTCTGTTTTTTATGCAAAATCTAATTTAATATATTGAT
ATTTATATCATTTTACGTTTCTCGTTCAGCTTTCTTGTACAAAGTGGTTCGATAATTCCGATCCAGCCTA
GGCCCGGGCCTGAGGACGCGTCCATGGTTAATTAAGACGTCCGGACCGACTAGTGGATCCTCTAGAGTCG
ACCTGCAGGCATGCAAGCTTCTTCAAGTGTATGTAGGTATAGTAACATGAACAAGAACAGACTCAAGTAC
AAGATCGCATACGAAAATGGAAATGGCAATGTCACTTCCACATAATCAAACACGAATCCTCATATCAACA
AGGCCTGAGATTCTAACTAGCTCATAACAACTTAGCCAATAGTTACTTGAGACTACCAAATGTATGTAGA
ACTAAAGACTAAGGGACAGAGAGTTCGTCTAAACAGGTGAATCTAGTCGTTGTTATCTAATAAACAATTC
AGCCCCAAATGCAGAACACACATAGAGCTCTCTATTGATTCAAATTACGATCTGATACTGATAACGTCTA
GATTTTTAGGGTTAAAGCAATCAATCACCTGACGATTCAAGGTGGTTGGATCATGACGATTCCAGAAAAC
ATCAAGCAAGCTCTCAAAGCTACACTCTTTGGGATCATACTGAACTCTAACAACCTCGTTATGTCCCGTA
GTGCCAGTACAGACATCCTCGTAACTCGGATTGTGCACGATGCCATGGCTATACCCAACCTCGGTCTTGG
TCACACCAGGAACTCTCTGGTAAGCTAGCTCCACTCCCCAGAAACAACCGGCGCCAAATTGCGCGAATTG
CTGACCTGAAGACGGAACATCATCGTCGGGTCCTTGGGCGATTGCGGCGGAAGATGGGTCAGCTTGGGCT
TGAGGACGAGACCCGAATCCGAGTCTGTTGAAAAGGTTGTTCATTGGGGATTTGTATACGGAGATTGGTC
GTCGAGAGGTTTGAGGGAAAGGACAAATGGGTTTGGCTCTGGAGAAAGAGAGTGCGGCTTTAGAGAGAGA
ATTGAGAGGTTTAGAGAGAGATGCGGCGGCGATGAGCGGAGGAGAGACGACGAGGACCTGCATTATCAAA
GCAGTGACGTGGTGAAATTTGGAACTTTTAAGAGGCAGATAGATTTATTATTTGTATCCATTTTCTTCAT
TGTTCTAGAATGTCGCGGAACAAATTTTAAAACTAAATCCTAAATTTTTCTAATTTTGTTGCCAATAGTG
GATATGTGGGCCGTATAGAAGGAATCTATTGAAGGCCCAAACCCATACTGACGAGCCCAAAGGTTCGTTT
TGCGTTTTATGTTTCGGTTCGATGCCAACGCCACATTCTGAGCTAGGCAAAAAACAAACGTGTCTTTGAA
TAGACTCCTCTCGTTAACACATGCAGCGGCTGCATGGTGACGCCATTAACACGTGGCCTACAATTGCATG
ATGTCTCCATTGACACGTGACTTCTCGTCTCCTTTCTTAATATATCTAACAAACACTCCTACCTCTTCCA
AAATATATACACATCTTTTTGATCAATCTCTCATTCAAAATCTCATTCTCTCTAGTAAACAAGAACAAAA
AAATGGCGGATACAGCTAGAGGAACCCATCACGATATCATCGGCAGAGACCAGTACCCGATGATGGGCCG
AGACCGAGACCAGTACCAGATGTCCGGACGAGGATCTGACTACTCCAAGTCTAGGCAGATTGCTAAAGCT
GCAACTGCTGTCACAGCTGGTGGTTCCCTCCTTGTTCTCTCCAGCCTTACCCTTGTTGGAACTGTCATAG
CTTTGACTGTTGCAACACCTCTGCTCGTTATCTTCAGCCCAATCCTTGTCCCGGCTCTCATCACAGTTGC
ACTCCTCATCACCGGTTTTCTTTCCTCTGGAGGGTTTGGCATTGCCGCTATAACCGTTTTCTCTTGGATT
TACAAGTAAGCACACATTTATCATCTTACTTCATAATTTTGTGCAATATGTGCATGCATGTGTTGAGCCA
GTAGCTTTGGATCAATTTTTTTGGTCGAATAACAAATGTAACAATAAGAAATTGCAAATTCTAGGGAACA
TTTGGTTAACTAAATACGAAATTTGACCTAGCTAGCTTGAATGTGTCTGTGTATATCATCTATATAGGTA
AAATGCTTGGTATGATACCTATTGATTGTGAATAGGTACGCAACGGGAGAGCACCCACAGGGATCAGACA
AGTTGGACAGTGCAAGGATGAAGTTGGGAAGCAAAGCTCAGGATCTGAAAGACAGAGCTCAGTACTACGG
ACAGCAACATACTGGTGGGGAACATGACCGTGACCGTACTCGTGGTGGCCAGCACACTACTATGGTGAGC
AAGGGCGAGGAGCTGTTCACCGGGGTGGTGCCCATCCTGGTCGAGCTGGACGGCGACGTAAACGGCCACA
AGTTCAGCGTGTCCGGCGAGGGCGAGGGCGATGCCACCTACGGCAAGCTGACCCTGAAGTTCATCTGCAC
CACCGGCAAGCTGCCCGTGCCCTGGCCCACCCTCGTGACCACCCTGACCTACGGCGTGCAGTGCTTCAGC
CGCTACCCCGACCACATGAAGCAGCACGACTTCTTCAAGTCCGCCATGCCCGAAGGCTACGTCCAGGAGC
GCACCATCTTCTTCAAGGACGACGGCAACTACAAGACCCGCGCCGAGGTGAAGTTCGAGGGCGACACCCT
GGTGAACCGCATCGAGCTGAAGGGCATCGACTTCAAGGAGGACGGCAACATCCTGGGGCACAAGCTGGAG
TACAACTACAACAGCCACAACGTCTATATCATGGCCGACAAGCAGAAGAACGGCATCAAGGTGAACTTCA
AGATCCGCCACAACATCGAGGACGGCAGCGTGCAGCTCGCCGACCACTACCAGCAGAACACCCCCATCGG
CGACGGCCCCGTGCTGCTGCCCGACAACCACTACCTGAGCACCCAGTCCGCCCTGAGCAAAGACCCCAAC
GAGAAGCGCGATCACATGGTCCTGCTGGAGTTCGTGACCGCCGCCGGGATCACTCTCGGCATGGACGAGC
TGTACAAGTGATCTAGTAACATAGATGAACCGCGCGCGATAATTTATCCTAGTTTGCGCGCTATATTTTG
TTTTCTATCGCGTATTAAATGTATAATTGCGGGACTCTAATCATAAAAACCCATCTCATAAATAACGTCA
TGCATTACATGTTAATTATTACATGCTTAACGTAATTCAACAGAAATTATATGATAATCATCGCAAGACC
GGCAACAGGATTCAATCTTAAGAAACTTTATTGCCAAATGTTTGAACGATGAAGCTTGGCACTGGCCGTC
GTTTTACAACGTCGTGACTGGGAAAACCCTGGCGTTACCCAACTTAATCGCCTTGCAGCACATCCCCCTT
TCGCCAGCTGGCGTAATAGCGAAGAGGCCCGCACCGATCGCCCTTCCCAACAGTTGCGCAGCCTGAATGG
CGAATGAGCTTGAGCTTGGATCAGATTGTCGTTTCCCGCCTTCAGTTTAAACTATCAGTGTTTGACAGGA
TATATTGGCGGGTAAACCTAAGAGAAAAGAGCGTTTATTAGAATAATCGGATATTTAAAAGGGCGTGAAA
AGGTTTATCCGTTCGTCCATTTGTATGTGCATGCCAACCACAGGGTTCCCCTCGGGATCAAAGTACTTTA
AAGTACTTTAAAGTACTTTAA
Features (pLannotate 1.2.2; 31 found; start..end, strand, type, name):
    226..627     +  CDS            Y4CG_SINFN (fragment): Protein inferred from homology: Swiss-Prot protein existence level 3. From Sinorhizobium fredii (strain NBRC 101917 / NGR234).
   1187..1816    +  CDS            pVS1 StaA: stability protein from the Pseudomonas plasmid pVS1 (Heeb et al., 2000)
   2245..3318    +  CDS            pVS1 RepA: replication protein from the Pseudomonas plasmid pVS1 (Heeb et al., 2000)
   3384..3578    +  rep_origin     pVS1 oriV: origin of replication for the Pseudomonas plasmid pVS1 (Heeb et al., 2000)
   3781..3820    +  CDS            rop (fragment): Rop protein, which maintains plasmids at low copy number; rop
   3922..4062    +  misc_feature   bom: basis of mobility region from pBR322
   4248..4836    -  rep_origin     ori: high-copy-number ColE1/pMB1/pBR322/pUC origin of replication
   5082..5869    -  CDS            SmR (fragment): aminoglycoside adenylyltransferase (Murphy, 1985); aadA; confers resistance to spectinomycin and streptomycin
   5880..5936    -  CDS            GmR (fragment): gentamycin acetyltransferase; aacC1; confers resistance to gentamycin
   6112..6135    -  promoter       Pc promoter (fragment): intI1 (promoter lies within the coding sequence); class 1 integron promoter
   6394..6418    +  misc_feature   LB T-DNA repeat: left border repeat from nopaline C58 T-DNA
   6494..6582    +  CDS            lacI (fragment): lac repressor; lacI; The lac repressor binds to the lac operator to inhibit transcription in E. coli. This inhibition can be relieved by adding lactose or isopropyl-β-D-thiogalactopyranoside (IPTG).
   6595..6616    +  protein_bind   CAP binding site: CAP binding activates transcription in the presence of cAMP. E. coli catabolite activator protein
   6631..6661    +  promoter       lac promoter: promoter for the E. coli lac operon
   6665..6687    +  protein_bind   lac operator (fragment): The lac repressor binds to the lac operator to inhibit transcription in E. coli. This inhibition can be relieved by adding lactose or isopropyl-β-D-thiogalactopyranoside (IPTG). lac repressor encoded by lacI
   7732..10890   +  CDS            cas9: CAS9_STAAU - Experimental evidence at protein level: Swiss-Prot protein existence level 1. CRISPR (clustered regularly interspaced short palindromic repeat) is an adaptive immune system that provides protection against mobile genetic elements (viruses, transposable elements and conjugative plasmids). CRISPR clusters contain spacers, sequences complementary to antecedent mobile elements, and target invading nucleic acids. CRISPR clusters are transcribed and processed into CRISPR RNA (crRNA). In type II CRISPR systems correct processing of pre-crRNA requires a trans- encoded small RNA (tracrRNA)
  10925..11032   +  CDS            RBCS1 (fragment): RBS1_SPIOL - Also known as RBCS. Experimental evidence at protein level: Swiss-Prot protein existence level 1. RuBisCO catalyzes two reactions: the carboxylation of D- ribulose 1,5-bisphosphate, the primary event in carbon dioxide fixation, as well as the oxidative fragmentation of the pentose substrate. Both reactions occur simultaneously and in competition at the same active site. Although the small subunit is not catalytic it is essential for maximal activity. From Spinacia oleracea (Spinach).
  11435..11559   +  protein_bind   attR1: mutant version of attR; recombination site for the Gateway® LR reaction LR Clonase™
  11584..11614   +  promoter       lac UV5 promoter: E. coli lac promoter with an "up" mutation
  11638..11667   +  promoter       cat promoter (fragment): promoter of the E. coli cat gene encoding chloramphenicol acetyltransferase
  11668..12348   +  CDS            CmR: chloramphenicol acetyltransferase confers resistance to chloramphenicol
  12505..12663   +  CDS            ccdA (fragment): CCDA_ECO57 - Also known as H, letA. Experimental evidence at protein level: Swiss-Prot protein existence level 1. Antitoxin component of a type II toxin-antitoxin (TA) system which inhibits the post-segregational killing (PSK) of plasmid-free cells, also referred to as a plasmid addiction system. Binds to and blocks the activity of CcdB; will also remove bound CcdB protein from the CcdB-GyrA complex by forming a CcdA-CcdB complex, a process termed rejuvenation. Functions as a transcriptional corepressor for the ccdAB operon, repression also requires CcdB (By similarity). From Escherichia coli
  12668..12973   +  CDS            ccdB: CcdB, a bacterial toxin that poisons DNA gyrase; ccdB; Plasmids containing the ccdB gene cannot be propagated in standard E. coli strains.
  13014..13138   -  protein_bind   attR2: mutant version of attR; recombination site for the Gateway® LR reaction LR Clonase™
  13215..13250   +  misc_feature   MCS (fragment): pUC18/19 multiple cloning site
  13609..14133   -  CDS            MSR4 (fragment): MSRA4_ARATH - Also known as PMSR, PMSR4. Experimental evidence at protein level: Swiss-Prot protein existence level 1. Catalyzes the reduction of methionine sulfoxide (MetSO) to methionine in proteins. Plays a protective role against oxidative stress by restoring activity to proteins that have been inactivated by methionine oxidation. Prevents the methionine sulfoxidation of the heat shock protein HSP21 and its subsequent inactivation. MSRA family specifically reduces the MetSO S-enantiomer. From Arabidopsis thaliana (Mouse-ear cress).
  14675..15391   +  CDS            OLEO2_BRANA: Experimental evidence at protein level: Swiss-Prot protein existence level 1. May have a structural role to stabilize the lipid body during desiccation of the seed by preventing coalescence of the oil. Probably interacts with both lipid and phospholipid moieties of lipid bodies. May also provide recognition signals for specific lipase anchorage in lipolysis during seedling growth. From Brassica napus (Rape).
  15392..16108   +  CDS            EGFP: EGFP is a basic (constitutively fluorescent) green fluorescent protein published in 1996, derived from Aequorea victoria. It is reported to be a rapidly-maturing weak dimer with moderate acid sensitivity.
  16110..16360   -  terminator     NOS terminator: nopaline synthase terminator and poly(A) signal
  16370..16524   +  CDS            lacZα (fragment): LacZα fragment of β-galactosidase; lacZ fragment
  16583..16607   +  misc_feature   RB T-DNA repeat: right border repeat from nopaline C58 T-DNA
