[The description below was written by a language model from this plasmid's Addgene catalogue record and pLannotate feature annotations shown in this document.]
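Description:
pRU320 is a plant binary T-DNA vector for CRISPR/Cas9 mutagenesis, built on the pDe-CAS9 backbone and intended as the final destination vector for a single Gateway LR reaction. The sequenced record is about 16.8 kb. Outside the T-DNA borders it carries the pVS1 replication and stability functions (RepA, StaA, oriV), a replicon commonly used for maintenance in Agrobacterium, together with a ColE1/pBR322-type origin and bom site for E. coli and an aadA gene conferring spectinomycin resistance. Because the Gateway cassette contains the gyrase toxin gene ccdB and a chloramphenicol resistance gene, the empty vector is propagated in a ccdB-tolerant strain under chloramphenicol and spectinomycin selection.

Between the left and right T-DNA border repeats lie three functional units. The first is a Cas9 expression cassette, catalogued as PcUBQ4-2::asCas9. The promoter itself is not annotated in the feature table, but the coding sequence matches Staphylococcus aureus Cas9 and is followed by a short RBCS-related fragment that probably belongs to its 3' region. The second is the attR1–CmR–ccdB–attR2 cassette, which an LR reaction replaces with the contents of an entry clone. The associated publication concerns multiplex CRISPR assembly, so this would presumably be guide RNA expression units, with ccdB counterselecting unrecombined vector.

The third unit is the FastGreen seed marker, an oleosin–EGFP fusion followed by a NOS terminator. It makes transformed seeds fluoresce green, so they can be picked visually, and non-fluorescent, transgene-free segregants can be recovered later. The vector is used for rapid generation of Arabidopsis mutants.
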