Addgene plasmid #167682: pRU320
Purpose: Final destination vector for single Gateway LR reaction
Depositing lab: Niko Geldner. Depositing organization: Universite de Lausanne (UNIL). Publication: Combined fluorescent seed selection and multiplex CRISPR/Cas9 assembly for fast generation of multiple Arabidopsis mutants. Ursache R, Fujita S, Denervaud Tendon V, Geldner N. Plant Methods. 2021 Oct 30;17(1):111. doi: 10.1186/s13007-021-00811-9. PubMed 34717688.
Backbone
  Vector backbone: pDe-CAS9
  Vector type: CRISPR
  Selectable markers: FastGreen seed selection
Growth in bacteria
  Bacterial resistance: Chloramphenicol and Spectinomycin, 25 & 50 μg/mL
  Growth temperature: 37°C
  Growth strain: ccdB Survival
  Copy number: High Copy
Gene/Insert
  Gene/Insert name: PcUBQ4-2::asCas9
  Species: Staphylococcus aureus
  Cloning method: Gateway Cloning
  Sequencing primers: 5′ gcggataacaatttcacacaggaaacag; 3′ gcttgcatgcctgcaggtcgactct
Terms and licenses: Academic/Nonprofit Terms; Industry Terms: Not Available to Industry
Depositor comments: In addition to Cas9 cassette, attR1-attR2 Gateway recombination sites together with ccdB cassette are present. Please visit https://www.biorxiv.org/content/10.1101/2021.05.20.444986v1 for bioRxiv preprint.
How to cite: pRU320 was a gift from Niko Geldner (Addgene plasmid # 167682 ; http://n2t.net/addgene:167682 ; RRID:Addgene_167682)
